Addgene plasmid #210344: NSP2-Flag
Purpose: Expresses SARS-CoV-2 NSP2 in mammalian cells
Depositing lab: Michele Pagano. Depositing organization: NYU Grossman School of Medicine. Publication: The REEP5/TRAM1 complex binds SARS-CoV-2 NSP3 and promotes virus replication. Li J, Gui Q, Liang FX, Sall J, Zhang Q, Duan Y, Dhabaria A, Askenazi M, Ueberheide B, Stapleford KA, Pagano M. J Virol. 2023 Sep 28:e0050723. doi: 10.1128/jvi.00507-23. PubMed 37768083.
Backbone
  Vector backbone: PcDNA3.1
  Backbone size w/o insert (bp): 5400
  Total vector size (bp): 7320
  Vector type: Mammalian Expression
  Selectable markers: Neomycin (select with G418)
Growth in bacteria
  Bacterial resistance: Ampicillin, 100 μg/mL
  Growth temperature: 37°C
  Growth strain: DH5alpha
  Copy number: High Copy
Gene/Insert
  Gene/Insert name: SARS-CoV-2 NSP2
  Species: H. sapiens (human); SARS-CoV-2 isolate Wuhan-Hu-1
  Insert size (bp): 1920
  Mutation: Many synonymous changes due to codon optimization
  Entrez Gene: ORF1ab (a.k.a. GU280_gp01)
  Tag / fusion protein: Flag
Terms and licenses: Academic/Nonprofit Terms; Industry Terms: Not Available to Industry
How to cite: NSP2-Flag was a gift from Michele Pagano (Addgene plasmid # 210344 ; http://n2t.net/addgene:210344 ; RRID:Addgene_210344)
