[The description below was written by a language model from this plasmid's Addgene catalogue record and pLannotate feature annotations shown in this document.]
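Description:
NSP2-Flag is a mammalian expression plasmid carrying a codon-optimized open reading frame for SARS-CoV-2 non-structural protein 2 (NSP2, from the ORF1ab polyprotein of the Wuhan-Hu-1 isolate) fused to a Flag epitope tag. The catalogue lists the backbone as pcDNA3.1. It is propagated in E. coli through a high-copy ColE1/pUC-type origin with ampicillin selection (AmpR, β-lactamase), and it also carries an f1 phage origin. For mammalian cells, an SV40 enhancer/early promoter drives a neomycin phosphotransferase gene followed by a synthetic poly(A) signal, allowing G418 selection of stable transfectants.

In the annotated sequence, the CMV immediate-early enhancer and promoter sit upstream of a roughly 2 kb coding region that the annotation tool matched by homology to the SARS-CoV replicase polyprotein 1a, consistent with the NSP2 insert. The functional text attached to that match concerns nsp10 and simply comes from the polyprotein database entry. The insert region is bracketed by Gateway attB1 and attB2 sites, indicating it was introduced by recombinational cloning. Downstream are fragments of the SV40 small t/large T intron region and an SV40 polyadenylation signal. The Flag tag is not annotated separately, so its position relative to NSP2 cannot be determined from the record.

There are discrepancies between the catalogue fields and the sequence. The sequenced record is 7,768 nt, whereas the catalogue gives a total of 7,320 bp. The Gateway sites and SV40 intron/poly(A) arrangement also suggest a modified or Gateway-adapted backbone rather than unmodified pcDNA3.1. The plasmid is intended for expressing tagged NSP2 in mammalian cells, where the Flag epitope allows detection or immunoprecipitation. It was deposited with a study of host factors that bind SARS-CoV-2 proteins and promote virus replication.
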