Features (pLannotate 1.2.2; 25 found; start..end, strand, type, name):
    149..184     -  CDS            rop (fragment): Rop protein, which maintains plasmids at low copy number; rop
    320..383     +  promoter       AmpR promoter: bla
    384..1244    +  CDS            AmpR: β-lactamase; bla; confers resistance to ampicillin, carbenicillin, and related antibiotics
   1415..2003    +  rep_origin     ori: high-copy-number ColE1/pMB1/pBR322/pUC origin of replication
   2186..2239    +  CDS            lacI (fragment): lac repressor; lacI; The lac repressor binds to the lac operator to inhibit transcription in E. coli. This inhibition can be relieved by adding lactose or isopropyl-β-D-thiogalactopyranoside (IPTG).
   2255..2352    -  promoter       AmpR promoter: bla
   2462..2765    +  enhancer       CMV enhancer: human cytomegalovirus immediate early enhancer
   2766..2969    +  promoter       CMV promoter: human cytomegalovirus (CMV) immediate early promoter
   3037..5070    +  CDS            R1A_SARS (fragment): Experimental evidence at protein level: Swiss-Prot protein existence level 1. [Non-structural protein 10]: Plays a pivotal role in viral transcription by stimulating both nsp14 3'-5' exoribonuclease and nsp16 2'-O-methyltransferase activities. Therefore plays an essential role in viral mRNAs cap methylation. From Severe acute respiratory syndrome coronavirus (SARS-CoV).
   3112..3136    +  protein_bind   attB1: mutant version of attB; recombination site for the Gateway® BP reaction BP Clonase™
   5090..5114    -  protein_bind   attB2: mutant version of attB; recombination site for the Gateway® BP reaction BP Clonase™
   5147..5165    -  promoter       T7 promoter: promoter for bacteriophage T7 RNA polymerase
   5175..5212    +  CDS            lacZα (fragment): LacZα fragment of β-galactosidase; lacZ fragment
   5224..5338    +  intron         large T intron (fragment): SV40 (simian virus 40) large T antigen intron
   5412..5437    +  intron         small t intron (fragment): SV40 (simian virus 40) small t antigen intron
   5437..5574    +  CDS            large T antigen (fragment): large T antigen from SV40 (simian virus 40)
   5597..5731    +  polyA_signal   SV40 poly(A) signal: SV40 polyadenylation signal
   5736..5785    -  CDS            lacI (fragment): lac repressor; lacI; The lac repressor binds to the lac operator to inhibit transcription in E. coli. This inhibition can be relieved by adding lactose or isopropyl-β-D-thiogalactopyranoside (IPTG).
   5785..5852    +  CDS            lacZα (fragment): LacZα fragment of β-galactosidase; lacZ fragment
   5857..6312    +  rep_origin     f1 ori (sequence partly withheld): f1 bacteriophage origin of replication; arrow indicates direction of (+) strand synthesis
   6313..6364    -  misc_feature   bom (fragment): basis of mobility region from pBR322
   6425..6782    +  promoter       SV40 promoter: SV40 enhancer and early promoter
   6833..7624    +  CDS            neo: KKA2_KLEPN - Also known as kan, nptII. Experimental evidence at protein level: Swiss-Prot protein existence level 1. Resistance to kanamycin, neomycin, paromomycin, ribostamycin, butirosin and gentamicin B. From Klebsiella pneumoniae.
   7693..7741    +  polyA_signal   poly(A) signal: synthetic polyadenylation signal
   7767..47      -  misc_feature   bom (fragment) (across the origin): basis of mobility region from pBR322
>Addgene plasmid #210344 | NSP2-Flag | addgene full sequence | sequence record 418210 | Addgene NGS Result
GGTGCACTCTCAGTACAATCTGCTCTGATGCCGCATAGTTAAGCCAGCCCCGACACCCGCCAACACCCGC
TGACGCGCCCTGACGGGCTTGTCTGCTCCCGGCATCCGCTTACAGACAAGCTGTGACCGTCTCCGGGAGC
TGCATGTGTCAGAGGTTTTCACCGTCATCACCGAAACGCGCGAGACGAAAGGGCCTCGTGATACGCCTAT
TTTTATAGGTTAATGTCATGATAATAATGGTTTCTTAGACGTCAGGTGGCACTTTTCGGGGAAATGTGCG
CGGAACCCCTATTTGTTTATTTTTCTAAATACATTCAGATATGTATCCGCTCATGAGACAATAACCCTGA
TAAATGCTTCAATAATATTGAAAAAGGAAGAGTATGAGTATTCAACATTTCCGTGTCGCCCTTATTCCCT
TTTTTGCGGCATTTTGCCTTCCTGTTTTTGCTCACCCAGAAACGCTGGTGAAAGTAAAAGATGCTGAAGA
TCAGTTGGGTGCACGAGTGGGTTACATCGAACTGGATCTCAACAGCGGTAAGATCCTTGAGAGTTTTCGC
CCCGAAGACCGTTTTCCAATGATGAGCACTTTTAAAGTTCTGCTATGTGGCGCGGTATTATCCCGTATTG
ACGCCGGGCAAGAGCAACTCGGTCGCCGCATACACTATTCTCAGAATGACTTGGTTGAGTACTCACCAGT
CACAGAAAAGCATCTTACGGATGGCATGACAGTAAGAGAATTATGCAGTGCTGCCATAACCATGAGTGAT
AACACTGCGGCCAACTTACTTCTGACAACGATCGGAGGACCGAAGGAGCTAACCGCTTTTTTGCACAACA
TGGGGGATCATGTAACTCGCCTTGATCGTTGGGAACCGGAGCTGAATGAAGCCATACCAAACGACGAGCG
TGACACCACGATGCCTGTAGCAATGGCAACAACGTTGCGCAAACTATTAACTGGCGAACTACTTACTCTA
GCTTCCCGGCAACAATTAATAGACTGGATGGAGGCGGATAAAGTTGCAGGACCACTTCTGCGCTCGGCCC
TTCCGGCTGGCTGGTTTATTGCTGATAAATCTGGAGCTGGTGAGCGTGGGTCTCGCGGTATCATTGCAGC
ACTGGGGCCAGATGGTAAGCCCTCCCGTATCGTAGTTATCTACACGACGGGGAGTCAGGCAACTATGGAT
GAACGAAATAGACAGATCGCTGAGATAGGTGCCTCACTGATTAAGCATTGGTAACTGTCAGACCAAGTTT
ACTCATATATACTTTAGATTGATTTAAAACTTCATTTTTAATTTAAAAGGATCTAGGTGAAGATCCTTTT
TGATAATCTCATGACCAAAATCCCTTAACGTGAGTTTTCGTTCCACTGAGCGTCAGACCCCGTAGAAAAG
ATCAAAGGATCTTCTTGAGATCCTTTTTTTCTGCGCGTAATCTGCTGCTTGCAAACAAAAAAACCACCGC
TACCAGCGGTGGTTTGTTTGCCGGATCAAGAGCTACCAACTCTTTTTCCGAAGGTAACTGGCTTCAGCAG
AGCGCAGATACCAAATACTGTTCTTCTAGTGTAGCCGTAGTTAGGCCACCACTTCAAGAACTCTGTAGCA
CCGCCTACATACCTCGCTCTGCTAATCCTGTTACCAGTGGCTGCTGCCGGTGGCGATAAGTCGTGTCTTA
CCGGGTTGGACTCAAGACGATAGTTACCGGATAAGGCGCAGCGGTCGGGCTGAACGGGGGGTTCGTGCAC
ACAGCCCAGCTTGGAGCGAACGACCTACACCGAACTGAGATACCTACAGCGTGAGCTATGAGAAAGCGCC
ACGCTTCCCGAAGGGAGAAAGGCGGACAGGTATCCGGTAAGCGGCAGGGTCGGAACAGGAGAGCGCACGA
GGGAGCTTCCAGGGGGAAACGCCTGGTATCTTTATAGTCCTGTCGGGTTTCGCCACCTCTGACTTGAGCG
TCGATTTTTGTGATGCTCGTCAGGGGGGCGGAGCCTATGGAAAAACGCCAGCAACGCGGCCTTTTTACGG
TTCCTGGCCTTTTGCTGGCCTTTTGCTCACATGTTCTTTCCTGCGTTATCCCCTGATTCTGTGGATAACC
GTATTACCGCCTTTGAGTGAGCTGATACCGCTCGCCGCAGCCGAACGACCGAGCGCAGCGAGTCAGTGAG
CGAGGAAGCGGAAGAGCGCCCAATACGCAAACCGCCTCTCCCCGCGCGTTGGCCGATTCATTAATGCAGA
GCTTGCAATTCGCGCTTTTTCAATATTATTGAAGCATTTATCAGGGTTATTGTCTCATGAGCGGATACAT
ATTTGAATGTATTTAGAAAAATAAACAAATAGGGGTTCCGCGCACATTTCCCCGAAAAGTGCCACCTGAC
GTCTAAGAAACCATTATTATCATGACATTAACCTATAAAAATAGGCGTATTACGAGGCCCTTTCACGCAT
TAGATGCATGTCGTTACATAACTTACGGTAAATGGCCCGCCTGGCTGACCGCCCAACGACCCCCGCCCAT
TGACGTCAATAATGACGTATGTTCCCATAGTAACGCCAATAGGGACTTTCCATTGACGTCAATGGGTGGA
GTATTTACGGTAAACTGCCCACTTGGCAGTACATCAAGTGTATCATATGCCAAGTACGCCCCCTATTGAC
GTCAATGACGGTAAATGGCCCGCCTGGCATTATGCCCAGTACATGACCTTATGGGACTTTCCTACTTGGC
AGTACATCTACGTATTAGTCATCGCTATTACCATGGTGATGCGGTTTTGGCAGTACATCAATGGGCGTGG
ATAGCGGTTTGACTCACGGGGATTTCCAAGTCTCCACCCCATTGACGTCAATGGGAGTTTGTTTTGGCAC
CAAAATCAACGGGACTTTCCAAAATGTCGTAACAACTCCGCCCCATTGACGCAAATGGGCGGTAGGCGTG
TACGGTGGGAGGTCTATATAAGCAGAGCTCGTTTAGTGAACCGTCAGATCGCCTGGAGACGCCATCCACG
CTGTTTTGACCTCCATAGAAGACACCGGGACCGATCCAGCCTCCGGACTCTAGCCTAGGCCGCGGACCAT
GGACTACAAAGACGATGACGACAAGGAAGGAACAAGTTTGTACAAAAAAGCAGGCTTGAAGGAATTCGGT
ACCATGGCAGTCACTCGCTATGTCGACAACAATTTCTGTGGCCCAGATGGGTACCCTCTTGATTGCATCA
AAGATTTTCTCGCACGCGCGGGCAAGTCAATGTGCACTCTTTCCGAACAACTTGATTACATCGAGTCGAA
GAGAGGTGTCTACTGCTGCCGTGACCATGAGCATGAAATTGCCTGGTTCACTGAGCGCTCTGATAAGAGC
TACGAGCACCAGACACCCTTCGAAATTAAGAGTGCCAAGAAATTTGACACTTTCAAAGGGGAATGCCCAA
AGTTTGTGTTTCCTCTTAACTCAAAAGTCAAAGTCATTCAACCACGTGTTGAAAAGAAAAAGACTGAGGG
TTTCATGGGGCGTATACGCTCTGTGTACCCTGTTGCATCTCCACAGGAGTGTAACAATATGCACTTGTCT
ACCTTGATGAAATGTAATCATTGCGATGAAGTTTCATGGCAGACGTGCGACTTTCTGAAAGCCACTTGTG
AACATTGTGGCACTGAAAATTTAGTTATTGAAGGACCTACTACATGTGGGTACCTACCTACTAATGCTGT
AGTGAAAATGCCATGTCCTGCCTGTCAAGACCCAGAGATTGGACCTGAGCATAGTGTTGCAGATTATCAC
AACCACTCAAACATTGAAACTCGACTCCGCAAGGGAGGTAGGACTAGATGTTTTGGAGGCTGTGTGTTTG
CCTATGTTGGCTGCTATAATAAGCGTGCCTACTGGGTTCCTCGTGCTAGTGCTGATATTGGCTCAGGCCA
TACTGGCATTACTGGTGACAATGTGGAGACCTTGAATGAGGATCTCCTTGAGATACTGAGTCGTGAACGT
GTTAACATTAACATTGTTGGCGATTTTCATTTGAATGAAGAGGTTGCCATCATTTTGGCATCTTTCTCTG
CTTCTACAAGTGCCTTTATTGACACTATAAAGAGTCTTGATTACAAGTCTTTCAAAACCATTGTTGAGTC
CTGCGGTAACTATAAAGTTACCAAGGGAAAGCCCGTAAAAGGTGCTTGGAACATTGGACAACAGAGATCA
GTTTTAACACCACTGTGTGGTTTTCCCTCACAGGCTGCTGGTGTTATCAGATCAATTTTTGCGCGCACAC
TTGATGCAGCAAACCACTCAATTCCTGATTTGCAAAGAGCAGCTGTCACCATACTTGATGGTATTTCTGA
ACAGTCATTACGTCTTGTCGACGCCATGGTTTATACTTCAGACCTGCTCACCAACAGTGTCATTATTATG
GCATATGTAACTGGTGGTCTTGTACAACAGACTTCTCAGTGGTTGTCTAATCTTTTGGGCACTACTGTTG
AAAAACTCAGGCCTATCTTTGAATGGATTGAGGCGAAACTTAGTGCAGGAGTTGAATTTCTCAAGGATGC
TTGGGAGATTCTCAAATTTCTCATTACAGGTGTTTTTGACATCGTCAAGGGTCAAATACAGGTTGCTTCA
GATAACATCAAGGATTGTGTAAAATGCTTCATTGATGTTGTTAACAAGGCACTCGAAATGTGCATTGATC
AAGTCACTATCGCTGGCGCAAAGTTGCGATCACTCAACTTAGGTGAAGTCTTCATCGCTCAAAGCAAGGG
ACTTTACCGTCAGTGTATACGTGGCAAGGAGCAGCTGCAACTACTCATGCCTCTTAAGGCACCAAAAGAA
GTAACCTTTCTTGAAGGTGATTCACATGACACAGTACTTACCTCTGAGGAGGTTGTTCTCAAGAACGGTG
AACTCGAAGCACTCGAGACGCCCGTTGATAGCTTCACAAATGGAGCTATCGTTGGCACACCAGTCTGTGT
AAATGGCCTCATGCTCTTAGAGATTAAGGACAAAGAACAATACTGCGCATTGTCTCCTGGTTTACTGGCT
ACAAACAATGTCTTTCGCTTAAAAGGGGGTTAGCTCGAGTGCGGCCGCAACCCAGCTTTCTTGTACAAAG
TGGTTGATCGCGTGCATGCGACGTCATAGCTCTCTCCCTATAGTGAGTCGTATTATAAGCTAGGCACTGG
CCGTCGTTTTACAACGTCGTGACTGGGAAAACTGCTAGCTTGGGATCTTTGTGAAGGAACCTTACTTCTG
TGGTGTGACATAATTGGACAAACTACCTACAGAGATTTAAAGCTCTAAGGTAAATATAAAATTTTTAAGT
GTATAATGTGTTAAACTAGCTGCATATGCTTGCTGCTTGAGAGTTTTGCTTACTGAGTATGATTTATGAA
AATATTATACACAGGAGCTAGTGATTCTAATTGTTTGTGTATTTTAGATTCACAGTCCCAAGGCTCATTT
CAGGCCCCTCAGTCCTCACAGTCTGTTCATGATCATAATCAGCCATACCACATTTGTAGAGGTTTTACTT
GCTTTAAAAAACCTCCCACACCTCCCCCTGAACCTGAAACATAAAATGAATGCAATTGTTGTTGTTAACT
TGTTTATTGCAGCTTATAATGGTTACAAATAAAGCAATAGCATCACAAATTTCACAAATAAAGCATTTTT
TTCACTGCATTCTAGTTGTGGTTTGTCCAAACTCATCAATGTATCTTATCATGTCTGGATCGATCCTGCA
TTAATGAATCGGCCAACGCGCGGGGAGAGGCGGTTTGCGTATTGGCTGGCGTAATAGCGAAGAGGCCCGC
ACCGATCGCCCTTCCCAACAGTTGCGCAGCCTGAATGGCGAATGGG
[124 nt withheld, positions 5857-5980]
CGCCGGCTTTCT
[80 nt withheld, positions 5993-6072]
A
[49 nt withheld, positions 6074-6122]
CCTTTGACGTTGGAGTCCACGTTCTTT
[37 nt withheld, positions 6150-6186]
ACCCTATCTCGGTCTATTCTTTTGATTTATAAGGGATTTTGCCGATTTCGGCCTATTGGTTAAAAAATGA
GCTGATTTAACAAAAATTTAACGCGAATTTTAACAAAATATTAACGCTTACAATTTCCTGATGCGGTATT
TTCTCCTTACGCATCTGTGCGGTATTTCACACCGCATACGCGGATCTGCGCAGCACCATGGCCTGAAATA
ACCTCTGAAAGAGGAACTTGGTTAGCTTCTGAGGCGGAAAGAACCAGCTGTGGAATGTGTGTCAGTTAGG
GTGTGGAAAGTCCCCAGGCTCCCCAGCAGGCAGAAGTATGCAAAGCATGCATCTCAATTAGTCAGCAACC
AGGTGTGGAAAGTCCCCAGGCTCCCCAGCAGGCAGAAGTATGCAAAGCATGCATCTCAATTAGTCAGCAA
CCATAGTCCCGCCCCTAACTCCGCCCATCCCGCCCCTAACTCCGCCCAGTTCCGCCCATTCTCCGCCCCA
TGGCTGACTAATTTTTTTTATTTATGCAGAGGCCGAGGCCGCCTCGGCCTCTGAGCTATTCCAGAAGTAG
TGAGGAGGCTTTTTTGGAGGCCTAGGCTTTTGCAAAAAGCTTGATTCTTCTGACACAACAGTCTCGAACT
TAAGGCTAGAGCCACCATGATTGAACAAGATGGATTGCACGCAGGTTCTCCGGCCGCTTGGGTGGAGAGG
CTATTCGGCTATGACTGGGCACAACAGACAATCGGCTGCTCTGATGCCGCCGTGTTCCGGCTGTCAGCGC
AGGGGCGCCCGGTTCTTTTTGTCAAGACCGACCTGTCCGGTGCCCTGAATGAACTGCAGGACGAGGCAGC
GCGGCTATCGTGGCTGGCCACGACGGGCGTTCCTTGCGCAGCTGTGCTCGACGTTGTCACTGAAGCGGGA
AGGGACTGGCTGCTATTGGGCGAAGTGCCGGGGCAGGATCTCCTGTCATCTCACCTTGCTCCTGCCGAGA
AAGTATCCATCATGGCTGATGCAATGCGGCGGCTGCATACGCTTGATCCGGCTACCTGCCCATTCGACCA
CCAAGCGAAACATCGCATCGAGCGAGCACGTACTCGGATGGAAGCCGGTCTTGTCGATCAGGATGATCTG
GACGAAGAGCATCAGGGGCTCGCGCCAGCCGAACTGTTCGCCAGGCTCAAGGCGCGCATGCCCGACGGCG
AGGATCTCGTCGTGACCCATGGCGATGCCTGCTTGCCGAATATCATGGTGGAAAATGGCCGCTTTTCTGG
ATTCATCGACTGTGGCCGGCTGGGTGTGGCGGACCGCTATCAGGACATAGCGTTGGCTACCCGTGATATT
GCTGAAGAGCTTGGCGGCGAATGGGCTGACCGCTTCCTCGTGCTTTACGGTATCGCCGCTCCCGATTCGC
AGCGCATCGCCTTCTATCGCCTTCTTGACGAGTTCTTCTGAGCGGGACTCTGGGGTTCGCGAAATGACCG
ACCAAGCGACGCCCAACCTGCCATCACGATGGCCGCAATAAAATATCTTTATTTTCATTACATCTGTGTG
TTGGTTTTTTGTGTGGATCGATAGCGATAAGGATCCGCGCAT
